Addgene plasmid #22254: E7 in pENTR1A (w186-1)
Depositing lab: Eric Campeau. Depositing organization: University of Massachusetts, Worcester.
Backbone
  Vector backbone: pENTR1A
  Backbone size w/o insert (bp): 2298
  Vector type: Entry vector
Growth in bacteria
  Bacterial resistance: Kanamycin, 50 μg/mL
  Growth temperature: 37°C
  Growth strain: DH5alpha
  Growth instructions: TOP10F', 37oC
  Copy number: High Copy
Gene/Insert
  Gene/Insert name: Human papilloma virus E7 (alt name: E7)
  Insert size (bp): 296
  Entrez Gene: E7
  Cloning method: Restriction Enzyme; 5′ cloning site Bam HI (not destroyed); 3′ cloning site Xho I (destroyed during cloning)
  Sequencing primers: 5′ ENTRforw; 3′ ENTRrev
Resource information
  A portion of this plasmid was derived from a plasmid made by: E7 cDNA was obtained from Dr. Christian Beausejour.
Terms and licenses: Academic/Nonprofit Terms; Industry Terms: Not Available to Industry
Depositor comments: The E7 protein binds and degrades the Retinoblastoma protein. It also binds to Mi2beta-HDAC1 from the NURD complex (Brehm et al. 1999).
How to cite: E7 in pENTR1A (w186-1) was a gift from Eric Campeau (Addgene plasmid # 22254 ; http://n2t.net/addgene:22254 ; RRID:Addgene_22254)
