[The description below was written by a language model from this plasmid's Addgene catalogue record and pLannotate feature annotations shown in this document.]
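Description:
E7 in pENTR1A (w186-1) is a Gateway entry clone carrying the human papillomavirus E7 oncogene in the pENTR1A backbone. The full depositor sequence is about 2.6 kb, consistent with a roughly 2.3 kb backbone plus an insert of about 300 bp. The plasmid is maintained in E. coli at high copy through a ColE1/pUC-type origin and is selected with kanamycin via the aph(3')-Ia (KanR) gene. A short fragment annotated as RSF ori at the start of the sequence is only a partial match and is unlikely to be a functional second origin.

The E7 coding sequence, which the feature annotation matches to the HPV16 E7 protein, was inserted by restriction cloning between BamHI (retained) and XhoI (destroyed during cloning). It lies between the attL1 and attL2 recombination sites. The rrnB T1 and T2 transcription terminators upstream of attL1 insulate the insert from read-through transcription originating in the backbone. No promoter, tag or reporter for the insert is annotated, as is usual for an entry vector, so the plasmid is not itself an expression construct. It serves instead as a donor: an LR Clonase reaction with any attR-containing destination vector transfers E7 directionally into the chosen expression context, such as viral or mammalian expression backbones.

According to the depositor, E7 binds the retinoblastoma protein and promotes its degradation, and it also binds Mi2beta-HDAC1 of the NuRD complex. The annotation adds that E7 releases E2F1 from RB1 and drives G1-to-S progression. Expression clones derived from this plasmid would therefore be suited to inactivating the RB pathway in studies of cell-cycle control or transformation, although the record does not state a specific application.
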