Features (pLannotate 1.2.2; 8 found; start..end, strand, type, name):
      1..46      +  rep_origin     RSF ori (fragment): Plasmids containing the RSF 1030 origin of replication can be propagated in E. coli cells that contain additional plasmids with compatible origins.
    106..149     -  terminator     rrnB T1 terminator: Escherichia coli rrnB; transcription terminator T1 from the E. coli rrnB gene
    281..308     +  terminator     rrnB T2 terminator: transcription terminator T2 from the E. coli rrnB gene
    358..457     +  protein_bind   attL1: mutant version of attL; recombination site for the Gateway® LR reaction LR Clonase™
    494..787     +  CDS            E7: VE7_HPV16 - Experimental evidence at protein level: Swiss-Prot protein existence level 1. Plays a role in viral genome replication by driving entry of quiescent cells into the cell cycle. Stimulation of progression from G1 to S phase allows the virus to efficiently use the cellular DNA replicating machinery to achieve viral genome replication. E7 protein has both transforming and trans-activating activities. Induces the disassembly of the E2F1 transcription factor from RB1, with subsequent transcriptional activation of E2F1-regulated S-phase genes. Interferes with host histone deacetylation me
    823..922     -  protein_bind   attL2: mutant version of attL; recombination site for the Gateway® LR reaction LR Clonase™
   1045..1854    +  CDS            KanR: aminoglycoside phosphotransferase; aph(3')-Ia; confers resistance to kanamycin in bacteria or G418 (Geneticin®) in eukaryotes
   1944..2532    +  rep_origin     ori: high-copy-number ColE1/pMB1/pBR322/pUC origin of replication
>Addgene plasmid #22254 | E7 in pENTR1A (w186-1) | depositor full sequence | sequence record 10194 | Author sequence
CTTTCCTGCGTTATCCCCTGATTCTGTGGATAACCGTATTACCGCTAGCATGGATCTCGGGGACGTCTAA
CTACTAAGCGAGAGTAGGGAACTGCCAGGCATCAAATAAAACGAAAGGCTCAGTCGGAAGACTGGGCCTT
TCGTTTTATCTGTTGTTTGTCGGTGAACGCTCTCCTGAGTAGGACAAATCCGCCGGGAGCGGATTTGAAC
GTTGTGAAGCAACGGCCCGGAGGGTGGCGGGCAGGACGCCCGCCATAAACTGCCAGGCATCAAACTAAGC
AGAAGGCCATCCTGACGGATGGCCTTTTTGCGTTTCTACAAACTCTTCCTGTTAGTTAGTTACTTAAGCT
CGGGCCCCAAATAATGATTTTATTTTGACTGATAGTGACCTGTTCGTTGCAACAAATTGATAAGCAATGC
TTTTTTATAATGCCAACTTTGTACAAAAAAGCAGGCTTTAAAGGAACCAATTCAGTCGACTGGATCCGTA
ATCATGCATGGAGATACACCTACATTGCATGAATATATGTTAGATTTGCAACCAGAGACAACTGATCTCT
ACTGTTATGAGCAATTAAATGACAGCTCAGAGGAGGAGGATGAAATAGATGGTCCAGCTGGACAAGCAGA
ACCGGACAGAGCCCATTACAATATTGTAACCTTTTGTTGCAAGTGTGACTCTACGCTTCGGTTGTGCGTA
CAAAGCACACACGTAGACATTCGTACTTTGGAAGACCTGTTAATGGGCACACTAGGAATTGTGTGCCCCA
TCTGTTCTCAGAAACCATAAGAATTCGCCAGCACAGTGGTCGAGATATCTAGACCCAGCTTTCTTGTACA
AAGTTGGCATTATAAGAAAGCATTGCTTATCAATTTGTTGCAACGAACAGGTCACTATCAGTCAAAATAA
AATCATTATTTGCCATCCAGCTGCAGCTCTGGCCCGTGTCTCAAAATCTCTGATGTTACATTGCACAAGA
TAAAAATATATCATCATGAACAATAAAACTGTCTGCTTACATAAACAGTAATACAAGGGGTGTTATGAGC
CATATTCAACGGGAAACGTCGAGGCCGCGATTAAATTCCAACATGGATGCTGATTTATATGGGTATAAAT
GGGCTCGCGATAATGTCGGGCAATCAGGTGCGACAATCTATCGCTTGTATGGGAAGCCCGATGCGCCAGA
GTTGTTTCTGAAACATGGCAAAGGTAGCGTTGCCAATGATGTTACAGATGAGATGGTCAGACTAAACTGG
CTGACGGAATTTATGCCTCTTCCGACCATCAAGCATTTTATCCGTACTCCTGATGATGCATGGTTACTCA
CCACTGCGATCCCCGGAAAAACAGCATTCCAGGTATTAGAAGAATATCCTGATTCAGGTGAAAATATTGT
TGATGCGCTGGCAGTGTCCCTGCGCCGGTTGCATTCGATTCCTGTTTGTAATTGTCCTTTTAACAGCGAT
CGCGTATTTCGTCTCGCTCAGGCGCAATCACGAATGAATAACGGTTTGGTTGATGCGAGTGATTTTGATG
ACGAGCGTAATGGCTGGCCTGTTGAACAAGTCTGGAAAGAAATGCATAAACTTTTGCCATTCTCACCGGA
TTCAGTCGTCACTCATGGTGATTTCTCACTTGATAACCTTATTTTTGACGAGGGGAAATTAATAGGTTGT
ATTGATGTTGGACGAGTCGGAATCGCAGACCGATACCAGGATCTTGCCATCCTATGGAACTGCCTCGGTG
AGTTTTCTCCTTCATTACAGAAACGGCTTTTTCAAAAATATGGTATTGATAATCCTGATATGAATAAATT
GCAGTTTCATTTGATGCTCGATGAGTTTTTCTAATCAGAATTGGTTAATTGGTTGTAACATTATTCAGAT
TGGGCCCCGTTCCACTGAGCGTCAGACCCGGTAGAAAAGATCAAAGGATCTTCTTGAGATCCTTTTTTTC
TGCGCGTAATCTGCTGCTTGCAAACAAAAAAACCACCGCTACCAGCGGTGGTTTGTTTGCCGGATCAAGA
GCTACCAACTCTTTTTCCGAAGGTAACTGGCTTCAGCAGAGCGCAGATACCAAATACTGTTCTTCTAGTG
TAGCCGTAGTTAGGCCACCACTTCAAGAACTCTGTAGCACCGCCTACATACCTCGCTCTGCTAATCCTGT
TACCAGTGGCTGCTGCCAGTGGCGATAAGTCGTGTCTTACCGGGTTGGACTCAAGACGATAGTTACCGGA
TAAGGCGCAGCGGTCGGGCTGAACGGGGGGTTCGTGCACACAGCCCAGCTTGGAGCGAACGACCTACACC
GAACTGAGATACCTACAGCGTGAGCTATGAGAAAGCGCCACGCTTCCCGAAGGGAGAAAGGCGGACAGGT
ATCCGGTAAGCGGCAGGGTCGGAACAGGAGAGCGCACGAGGGAGCTTCCAGGGGGAAACGCCTGGTATCT
TTATAGTCCTGTCGGGTTTCGCCACCTCTGACTTGAGCGTCGATTTTTGTGATGCTCGTCAGGGGGGCGG
AGCCTATGGAAAAACGCCAGCAACGCGGCCTTTTTACGGTTCCTGGCCTTTTGCTGGCCTTTTGCTCACA
TGTT
