>Addgene plasmid #22254 | E7 in pENTR1A (w186-1) | addgene partial sequence | sequence record 28683 | 22254 with pENTR-F ()
GGGCCAATATGATTTTATTTTGACTGATAGTGACCTGTTCGTTGCAACAAATTGATAAGCAATGCTTTTT
TATAATGCCAACTTTGTACAAAAAAGCAGGCTTTAAAGGAACCAATTCAGTCGACTGGATCCGTAATCAT
GCATGGAGATACACCTACATTGCATGAATATATGTTAGATTTGCAACCAGAGACAACTGATCTCTACTGT
TATGAGCAATTAAATGACAGCTCAGAGGAGGAGGATGAAATAGATGGTCCAGCTGGACAAGCAGAACCGG
ACAGAGCCCATTACAATATTGTAACCTTTTGTTGCAAGTGTGACTCTACGCTTCGGTTGTGCGTACAAAG
CACACACGTAGACATTCGTACTTTGGAAGACCTGTTAATGGGCACACTAGGAATTGTGTGCCCCATCTGT
TCTCAGAAACCATAAGAATTCGCCAGCACAGTGGTCGAGATATCTAGACCCAGCTTTCTTGTACAAAGTT
GGCATTATAAGAAAGCATTGCTTATCAATTTGTTGCAACGAACAGGTCACTATCAGTCAAAATAAAATCA
TTATTTGCCATCCAGCTGCAGCTCTGGCCCGTGTCTCAAAATCTCTGATGTTACATTGCACAAGATAAAA
ATATATCATCATGAACAATAAAACTGTCTGCTTACATAAACA
